>Addgene plasmid #77940 | ROR2 gRNA (BRDN0001146490) | addgene full sequence | sequence record 188694 | Addgene Assembled Sequence
CCCGGGTGCAAAGATGGATAAAGTTTTAAACAGAGAGGAATCTTTGCAGCTAATGGACCTTCTAGGTCTT
GAAAGGAGTGGGAATTGGCTCCGGTGCCCGTCAGTGGGCAGAGCGCACATCGCCCACAGTCCCCGAGAAG
TTGGGGGGAGGGGTCGGCAATTGATCCGGTGCCTAGAGAAGGTGGCGCGGGGTAAACTGGGAAAGTGATG
TCGTGTACTGGCTCCGCCTTTTTCCCGAGGGTGGGGGAGAACCGTATATAAGTGCAGTAGTCGCCGTGAA
CGTTCTTTTTCGCAACGGGTTTGCCGCCAGAACACAGGTAAGTGCCGTGTGTGGTTCCCGCGGGCCTGGC
CTCTTTACGGGTTATGGCCCTTGCGTGCCTTGAATTACTTCCACCTGGCTGCAGTACGTGATTCTTGATC
CCGAGCTTCGGGTTGGAAGTGGGTGGGAGAGTTCGAGGCCTTGCGCTTAAGGAGCCCCTTCGCCTCGTGC
TTGAGTTGAGGCCTGGCCTGGGCGCTGGGGCCGCCGCGTGCGAATCTGGTGGCACCTTCGCGCCTGTCTC
GCTGCTTTCGATAAGTCTCTAGCCATTTAAAATTTTTGATGACCTGCTGCGACGCTTTTTTTCTGGCAAG
ATAGTCTTGTAAATGCGGGCCAAGATCTGCACACTGGTATTTCGGTTTTTGGGGCCGCGGGCGGCGACGG
GGCCCGTGCGTCCCAGCGCACATGTTCGGCGAGGCGGGGCCTGCGAGCGCGGCCACCGAGAATCGGACGG
GGGTAGTCTCAAGCTGGCCGGCCTGCTCTGGTGCCTGGCCTCGCGCCGCCGTGTATCGCCCCGCCCTGGG
CGGCAAGGCTGGCCCGGTCGGCACCAGTTGCGTGAGCGGAAAGATGGCCGCTTCCCGGCCCTGCTGCAGG
GAGCTCAAAATGGAGGACGCGGCGCTCGGGAGAGCGGGCGGGTGAGTCACCCACACAAAGGAAAAGGGCC
TTTCCGTCCTCAGCCGTCGCTTCATGTGACTCCACGGAGTACCGGGCGCCGTCCAGGCACCTCGATTAGT
TCTCGAGCTTTTGGAGTACGTCGTCTTTAGGTTGGGGGGAGGGGTTTTATGCGATGGAGTTTCCCCACAC
TGAGTGGGTGGAGACTGAAGTTAGGCCAGCTTGGCACTTGATGTAATTCTCCTTGGAATTTGCCCTTTTT
GAGTTTGGATCTTGGTTCATTCTCAAGCCTCAGACAGTGGTTCAAAGTTTTTTTCTTCCATTTCAGGTGT
CGTGACGTACGGCCACCATGACCGAGTACAAGCCCACGGTGCGCCTCGCCACCCGCGACGACGTCCCCAG
GGCCGTACGCACCCTCGCCGCCGCGTTCGCCGACTACCCCGCCACGCGCCACACCGTCGATCCGGACCGC
CACATCGAGCGGGTCACCGAGCTGCAAGAACTCTTCCTCACGCGCGTCGGGCTCGACATCGGCAAGGTGT
GGGTCGCGGACGACGGCGCCGCCGTGGCGGTCTGGACCACGCCGGAGAGCGTCGAAGCGGGGGCGGTGTT
CGCCGAGATCGGCCCGCGCATGGCCGAGTTGAGCGGTTCCCGGCTGGCCGCGCAGCAACAGATGGAAGGC
CTCCTGGCGCCGCACCGGCCCAAGGAGCCCGCGTGGTTCCTGGCCACCGTCGGAGTCTCGCCCGACCACC
AGGGCAAGGGTCTGGGCAGCGCCGTCGTGCTCCCCGGAGTGGAGGCGGCCGAGCGCGCCGGGGTGCCCGC
CTTCCTGGAGACCTCCGCGCCCCGCAACCTCCCCTTCTACGAGCGGCTCGGCTTCACCGTCACCGCCGAC
GTCGAGGTGCCCGAAGGACCGCGCACCTGGTGCATGACCCGCAAGCCCGGTGCCTGAACGCGTTAAGTCG
ACAATCAACCTCTGGATTACAAAATTTGTGAAAGATTGACTGGTATTCTTAACTATGTTGCTCCTTTTAC
GCTATGTGGATACGCTGCTTTAATGCCTTTGTATCATGCTATTGCTTCCCGTATGGCTTTCATTTTCTCC
TCCTTGTATAAATCCTGGTTGCTGTCTCTTTATGAGGAGTTGTGGCCCGTTGTCAGGCAACGTGGCGTGG
TGTGCACTGTGTTTGCTGACGCAACCCCCACTGGTTGGGGCATTGCCACCACCTGTCAGCTCCTTTCCGG
GACTTTCGCTTTCCCCCTCCCTATTGCCACGGCGGAACTCATCGCCGCCTGCCTTGCCCGCTGCTGGACA
GGGGCTCGGCTGTTGGGCACTGACAATTCCGTGGTGTTGTCGGGGAAATCATCGTCCTTTCCTTGGCTGC
TCGCCTGTGTTGCCACCTGGATTCTGCGCGGGACGTCCTTCTGCTACGTCCCTTCGGCCCTCAATCCAGC
GGACCTTCCTTCCCGCGGCCTGCTGCCGGCTCTGCGGCCTCTTCCGCGTCTTCGCCTTCGCCCTCAGACG
AGTCGGATCTCCCTTTGGGCCGCCTCCCCGCGTCGACTTTAAGACCAATGACTTACAAGGCAGCTGTAGA
TCTTAGCCACTTTTTAAAAGAAAAGGGGGGACTGGAAGGGCTAATTCACTCCCAACGAAGACAAGATCTG
CTTTTTGCTTGTACTGGGTCTCTCTGGTTAGACCAGATCTGAGCCTGGGAGCTCTCTGGCTAACTAGGGA
ACCCACTGCTTAAGCCTCAATAAAGCTTGCCTTGAGTGCTTCAAGTAGTGTGTGCCCGTCTGTTGTGTGA
CTCTGGTAACTAGAGATCCCTCAGACCCTTTTAGTCAGTGTGGAAAATCTCTAGCAGTACGTATAGTAGT
TCATGTCATCTTATTATTCAGTATTTATAACTTGCAAAGAAATGAATATCAGAGAGTGAGAGGAACTTGT
TTATTGCAGCTTATAATGGTTACAAATAAAGCAATAGCATCACAAATTTCACAAATAAAGCATTTTTTTC
ACTGCATTCTAGTTGTGGTTTGTCCAAACTCATCAATGTATCTTATCATGTCTGGCTCTAGCTATCCCGC
CCCTAACTCCGCCCATCCCGCCCCTAACTCCGCCCAGTTCCGCCCATTCTCCGCCCCATGGCTGACTAAT
TTTTTTTATTTATGCAGAGGCCGAGGCCGCCTCGGCCTCTGAGCTATTCCAGAAGTAGTGAGGAGGCTTT
TTTGGAGGCCTAGGGACGTACCCAATTCGCCCTATAGTGAGTCGTATTACGCGCGCTCACTGGCCGTCGT
TTTACAACGTCGTGACTGGGAAAACCCTGGCGTTACCCAACTTAATCGCCTTGCAGCACATCCCCCTTTC
GCCAGCTGGCGTAATAGCGAAGAGGCCCGCACCGATCGCCCTTCCCAACAGTTGCGCAGCCTGAATGGCG
AATGGG
[124 nt withheld, positions 3367-3490]
C
[91 nt withheld, positions 3492-3582]
A
[49 nt withheld, positions 3584-3632]
CCTTTGACGTTGGAGTCCACGTTCTTT
[37 nt withheld, positions 3660-3696]
ACCCTATCTCGGTCTATTCTTTTGATTTATAAGGGATTTTGCCGATTTCGGCCTATTGGTTAAAAAATGA
GCTGATTTAACAAAAATTTAACGCGAATTTTAACAAAATATTAACGCTTACAATTTAGGTGGCACTTTTC
GGGGAAATGTGCGCGGAACCCCTATTTGTTTATTTTTCTAAATACATTCAAATATGTATCCGCTCATGAG
ACAATAACCCTGATAAATGCTTCAATAATATTGAAAAAGGAAGAGTATGAGTATTCAACATTTCCGTGTC
GCCCTTATTCCCTTTTTTGCGGCATTTTGCCTTCCTGTTTTTGCTCACCCAGAAACGCTGGTGAAAGTAA
AAGATGCTGAAGATCAGTTGGGTGCACGAGTGGGTTACATCGAACTGGATCTCAACAGCGGTAAGATCCT
TGAGAGTTTTCGCCCCGAAGAACGTTTTCCAATGATGAGCACTTTTAAAGTTCTGCTATGTGGCGCGGTA
TTATCCCGTATTGACGCCGGGCAAGAGCAACTCGGTCGCCGCATACACTATTCTCAGAATGACTTGGTTG
AGTACTCACCAGTCACAGAAAAGCATCTTACGGATGGCATGACAGTAAGAGAATTATGCAGTGCTGCCAT
AACCATGAGTGATAACACTGCGGCCAACTTACTTCTGACAACGATCGGAGGACCGAAGGAGCTAACCGCT
TTTTTGCACAACATGGGGGATCATGTAACTCGCCTTGATCGTTGGGAACCGGAGCTGAATGAAGCCATAC
CAAACGACGAGCGTGACACCACGATGCCTGTAGCAATGGCAACAACGTTGCGCAAACTATTAACTGGCGA
ACTACTTACTCTAGCTTCCCGGCAACAATTAATAGACTGGATGGAGGCGGATAAAGTTGCAGGACCACTT
CTGCGCTCGGCCCTTCCGGCTGGCTGGTTTATTGCTGATAAATCTGGAGCCGGTGAGCGTGGGTCTCGCG
GTATCATTGCAGCACTGGGGCCAGATGGTAAGCCCTCCCGTATCGTAGTTATCTACACGACGGGGAGTCA
GGCAACTATGGATGAACGAAATAGACAGATCGCTGAGATAGGTGCCTCACTGATTAAGCATTGGTAACTG
TCAGACCAAGTTTACTCATATATACTTTAGATTGATTTAAAACTTCATTTTTAATTTAAAAGGATCTAGG
TGAAGATCCTTTTTGATAATCTCATGACCAAAATCCCTTAACGTGAGTTTTCGTTCCACTGAGCGTCAGA
CCCCGTAGAAAAGATCAAAGGATCTTCTTGAGATCCTTTTTTTCTGCGCGTAATCTGCTGCTTGCAAACA
AAAAAACCACCGCTACCAGCGGTGGTTTGTTTGCCGGATCAAGAGCTACCAACTCTTTTTCCGAAGGTAA
CTGGCTTCAGCAGAGCGCAGATACCAAATACTGTTCTTCTAGTGTAGCCGTAGTTAGGCCACCACTTCAA
GAACTCTGTAGCACCGCCTACATACCTCGCTCTGCTAATCCTGTTACCAGTGGCTGCTGCCAGTGGCGAT
AAGTCGTGTCTTACCGGGTTGGACTCAAGACGATAGTTACCGGATAAGGCGCAGCGGTCGGGCTGAACGG
GGGGTTCGTGCACACAGCCCAGCTTGGAGCGAACGACCTACACCGAACTGAGATACCTACAGCGTGAGCT
ATGAGAAAGCGCCACGCTTCCCGAAGGGAGAAAGGCGGACAGGTATCCGGTAAGCGGCAGGGTCGGAACA
GGAGAGCGCACGAGGGAGCTTCCAGGGGGAAACGCCTGGTATCTTTATAGTCCTGTCGGGTTTCGCCACC
TCTGACTTGAGCGTCGATTTTTGTGATGCTCGTCAGGGGGGCGGAGCCTATGGAAAAACGCCAGCAACGC
GGCCTTTTTACGGTTCCTGGCCTTTTGCTGGCCTTTTGCTCACATGTTCTTTCCTGCGTTATCCCCTGAT
TCTGTGGATAACCGTATTACCGCCTTTGAGTGAGCTGATACCGCTCGCCGCAGCCGAACGACCGAGCGCA
GCGAGTCAGTGAGCGAGGAAGCGGAAGAGCGCCCAATACGCAAACCGCCTCTCCCCGCGCGTTGGCCGAT
TCATTAATGCAGCTGGCACGACAGGTTTCCCGACTGGAAAGCGGGCAGTGAGCGCAACGCAATTAATGTG
AGTTAGCTCACTCATTAGGCACCCCAGGCTTTACACTTTATGCTTCCGGCTCGTATGTTGTGTGGAATTG
TGAGCGGATAACAATTTCACACAGGAAACAGCTATGACCATGATTACGCCAAGCGCGCAATTAACCCTCA
CTAAAGGGAACAAAAGCTGGAGCTGCAAGCTTAATGTAGTCTTATGCAATACTCTTGTAGTCTTGCAACA
TGGTAACGATGAGTTAGCAACATGCCTTACAAGGAGAGAAAAAGCACCGTGCATGCCGATTGGTGGAAGT
AAGGTGGTACGATCGTGCCTTATTAGGAAGGCAACAGACGGGTCTGACATGGATTGGACGAACCACTGAA
TTGCCGCATTGCAGAGATATTGTATTTAAGTGCCTAGCTCGATACATAAACGGGTCTCTCTGGTTAGACC
AGATCTGAGCCTGGGAGCTCTCTGGCTAACTAGGGAACCCACTGCTTAAGCCTCAATAAAGCTTGCCTTG
AGTGCTTCAAGTAGTGTGTGCCCGTCTGTTGTGTGACTCTGGTAACTAGAGATCCCTCAGACCCTTTTAG
TCAGTGTGGAAAATCTCTAGCAGTGGCGCCCGAACAGGGACTTGAAAGCGAAAGGGAAACCAGAGGAGCT
CTCTCGACGCAGGACTCGGCTTGCTGAAGCGCGCACGGCAAGAGGCGAGGGGCGGCGACTGGTGAGTACG
CCAAAAATTTTGACTAGCGGAGGCTAGAAGGAGAGAGATGGGTGCGAGAGCGTCAGTATTAAGCGGGGGA
GAATTAGATCGCGATGGGAAAAAATTCGGTTAAGGCCAGGGGGAAAGAAAAAATATAAATTAAAACATAT
AGTATGGGCAAGCAGGGAGCTAGAACGATTCGCAGTTAATCCTGGCCTGTTAGAAACATCAGAAGGCTGT
AGACAAATACTGGGACAGCTACAACCATCCCTTCAGACAGGATCAGAAGAACTTAGATCATTATATAATA
CAGTAGCAACCCTCTATTGTGTGCATCAAAGGATAGAGATAAAAGACACCAAGGAAGCTTTAGACAAGAT
AGAGGAAGAGCAAAACAAAAGTAAGACCACCGCACAGCAAGCGGCCGCTGATCTTCAGACCTGGAGGAGG
AGATATGAGGGACAATTGGAGAAGTGAATTATATAAATATAAAGTAGTAAAAATTGAACCATTAGGAGTA
GCACCCACCAAGGCAAAGAGAAGAGTGGTGCAGAGAGAAAAAAGAGCAGTGGGAATAGGAGCTTTGTTCC
TTGGGTTCTTGGGAGCAGCAGGAAGCACTATGGGCGCAGCGTCAATGACGCTGACGGTACAGGCCAGACA
ATTATTGTCTGGTATAGTGCAGCAGCAGAACAATTTGCTGAGGGCTATTGAGGCGCAACAGCATCTGTTG
CAACTCACAGTCTGGGGCATCAAGCAGCTCCAGGCAAGAATCCTGGCTGTGGAAAGATACCTAAAGGATC
AACAGCTCCTGGGGATTTGGGGTTGCTCTGGAAAACTCATTTGCACCACTGCTGTGCCTTGGAATGCTAG
TTGGAGTAATAAATCTCTGGAACAGATTTGGAATCACACGACCTGGATGGAGTGGGACAGAGAAATTAAC
AATTACACAAGCTTAATACACTCCTTAATTGAAGAATCGCAAAACCAGCAAGAAAAGAATGAACAAGAAT
TATTGGAATTAGATAAATGGGCAAGTTTGTGGAATTGGTTTAACATAACAAATTGGCTGTGGTATATAAA
ATTATTCATAATGATAGTAGGAGGCTTGGTAGGTTTAAGAATAGTTTTTGCTGTACTTTCTATAGTGAAT
AGAGTTAGGCAGGGATATTCACCATTATCGTTTCAGACCCACCTCCCAACCCCGAGGGGACCCAGAGAGG
GCCTATTTCCCATGATTCCTTCATATTTGCATATACGATACAAGGCTGTTAGAGAGATAATTAGAATTAA
TTTGACTGTAAACACAAAGATATTAGTACAAAATACGTGACGTAGAAAGTAATAATTTCTTGGGTAGTTT
GCAGTTTTAAAATTATGTTTTAAAATGGACTATCATATGCTTACCGTAACTTGAAAGTATTTCGATTTCT
TGGCTTTATATATCTTGTGGAAAGGACGAAACACCGAGAGAATACATACTACACGAGTTTTAGAGCTAGA
AATAGCAAGTTAAAATAAGGCTAGTCCGTTATCAACTTGAAAAAGTGGCACCGAGTCGGTGCTTTTTTAA
GCTTGGCGTAACTAGATCTTGAGACAAATGGCAGTATTCATCCACAATTTTAAAAGAAAAGGGGGGATTG
GGGGGTACAGTGCAGGGGAAAGAATAGTAGACATAATAGCAACAGACATACAAACTAAAGAATTACAAAA
ACAAATTACAAAAATTCAAAATTTTCGGGTTTATTACAGGGACAGCAGAGATCCACTTTGGCGCCGGCTC
GAGGGGG
Features (pLannotate 1.2.2; 29 found; start..end, strand, type, name):
     14..80      +  CDS            small t antigen (fragment): SV40 (simian virus 40) small t antigen
    106..317     +  promoter       EF-1α core promoter: core promoter for human elongation factor EF-1α
    318..1256    +  intron         EF-1α intron A: intron upstream of the start codon of human EF-1α
   1278..1877    +  CDS            PuroR (fragment): puromycin N-acetyltransferase; pac from Streptomyces; confers resistance to puromycin
   1893..2481    +  misc_feature   WPRE: woodchuck hepatitis virus posttranscriptional regulatory element
   2532..2551    +  misc_feature   cPPT/CTS (fragment): central polypurine tract and central termination sequence of HIV-1
   2553..2786    +  LTR            3' LTR (ΔU3): self-inactivating 3' long terminal repeat (LTR) from HIV-1
   2864..2985    +  polyA_signal   SV40 poly(A) signal: SV40 polyadenylation signal
   3025..3160    +  rep_origin     SV40 ori: SV40 origin of replication
   3181..3199    -  promoter       T7 promoter: promoter for bacteriophage T7 RNA polymerase
   3207..3362    +  CDS            lacZα (fragment): LacZα fragment of β-galactosidase; lacZ fragment
   3367..3795    +  rep_origin     f1 ori (sequence partly withheld): f1 bacteriophage origin of replication; arrow indicates direction of (+) strand synthesis
   3848..3952    +  promoter       AmpR promoter: bla
   3953..4813    +  CDS            AmpR: β-lactamase; bla; confers resistance to ampicillin, carbenicillin, and related antibiotics
   4984..5572    +  rep_origin     ori: high-copy-number ColE1/pMB1/pBR322/pUC origin of replication
   5755..5847    +  CDS            lacI (fragment): lac repressor; lacI; The lac repressor binds to the lac operator to inhibit transcription in E. coli. This inhibition can be relieved by adding lactose or isopropyl-β-D-thiogalactopyranoside (IPTG).
   5860..5881    +  protein_bind   CAP binding site: CAP binding activates transcription in the presence of cAMP. E. coli catabolite activator protein
   5896..5926    +  promoter       lac promoter: promoter for the E. coli lac operon
   5934..5950    +  protein_bind   lac operator: The lac repressor binds to the lac operator to inhibit transcription in E. coli. This inhibition can be relieved by adding lactose or isopropyl-β-D-thiogalactopyranoside (IPTG). lac repressor encoded by lacI
   5995..6013    +  promoter       T3 promoter: promoter for bacteriophage T3 RNA polymerase
   6041..6267    +  promoter       RSV promoter: Rous sarcoma virus enhancer/promoter
   6268..6448    +  LTR            5' LTR (truncated): truncated 5' long terminal repeat (LTR) from HIV-1
   6495..6620    +  misc_feature   HIV-1 Ψ: packaging signal of human immunodeficiency virus type 1
   6604..6967    +  CDS            HIV-1 gag (fragment): gag protein from human immunodeficiency virus 1; gag
   7113..7346    +  misc_feature   RRE: The Rev response element (RRE) of HIV-1 allows for Rev-dependent mRNA export from the nucleus to the cytoplasm.
   7723..7749    +  CDS            Rev (fragment): human immunodeficiency virus 1 (HIV-1) Rev protein; rev; enhances nuclear export of unspliced and incompletely spliced viral mRNAs
   7753..7993    +  promoter       U6 promoter: RNA polymerase III promoter for human U6 snRNA
   8023..8098    +  misc_RNA       gRNA scaffold: guide RNA scaffold for the Streptococcus pyogenes CRISPR/Cas9 system
   8154..8271    +  misc_feature   cPPT/CTS: central polypurine tract and central termination sequence of HIV-1
