[The description below was written by a language model from this plasmid's Addgene catalogue record and pLannotate feature annotations shown in this document.]
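Description:
ROR2 gRNA (BRDN0001146490) is a third-generation lentiviral guide RNA plasmid built on the lentiGuide-Puro backbone and designed to direct Streptococcus pyogenes Cas9 to the human ROR2 gene, a receptor tyrosine kinase-like orphan receptor (reference transcript NM_004560.3). In bacteria the 8.3 kb plasmid is maintained at high copy through a ColE1/pUC-type origin and selected with ampicillin via the β-lactamase gene. An f1 origin, an SV40 origin and lac/T7/T3 promoter remnants are also carried over from the backbone.

The viral transfer cassette begins with an RSV promoter fused to a truncated HIV-1 5' LTR, which makes genomic RNA production Tat-independent. It continues through the Ψ packaging signal with a partial gag sequence, the Rev response element for nuclear export of the unspliced genome, and a central polypurine tract that aids nuclear import. It ends in a U3-deleted, self-inactivating 3' LTR followed by an SV40 polyadenylation signal. Within this frame there are two expression units. A human U6 RNA polymerase III promoter drives the ROR2-specific spacer joined to the SpCas9 gRNA scaffold. An EF-1α core promoter with its intron A drives puromycin N-acetyltransferase, so transduced mammalian cells can be selected with puromycin, and a WPRE enhances transcript expression.

The plasmid does not encode Cas9, so it is meant to be used alongside a separate Cas9 vector such as lentiCas9-Blast, or in cells that already express Cas9. It corresponds to an individual guide from a human kinome gRNA collection built with optimized sgRNA design rules, and it is suited to knocking out ROR2 by lentiviral delivery.
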