Addgene plasmid #77940: ROR2 gRNA (BRDN0001146490)
Purpose: 3rd generation lentiviral gRNA plasmid targeting human ROR2
Depositing lab: John Doench & David Root. Depositing organization: Broad Institute. Publication: Optimized sgRNA design to maximize activity and minimize off-target effects of CRISPR-Cas9. Doench JG, Fusi N, Sullender M, Hegde M, Vaimberg EW, Donovan KF, Smith I, Tothova Z, Wilen C, Orchard R, Virgin HW, Listgarten J, Root DE. Nat Biotechnol. 2016 Jan 18. doi: 10.1038/nbt.3437. PubMed 26780180.
Backbone
  Vector backbone: lentiGuide-Puro
  Backbone manufacturer: Zhang Lab (Addgene plasmid # 52963)
  Vector type: Mammalian Expression, Lentiviral, CRISPR
  Selectable markers: Puromycin
Growth in bacteria
  Bacterial resistance: Ampicillin, 100 μg/mL
  Growth temperature: 37°C
  Growth strain: DH5alpha
  Copy number: High Copy
Gene/Insert
  Gene/Insert name: ROR2 (alt names: ROR2; NM_004560.3)
  gRNA/shRNA sequence: AGAGAATACATACTACACGA
  Species: H. sapiens (human)
  Entrez Gene: ROR2 (a.k.a. BDB, BDB1, NTRKR2)
  Promoter: hU6
  Cloning method: Unknown
  Sequencing primers: 5′ U6-F; 3′ pS2-R
Terms and licenses: Academic/Nonprofit Terms; Industry Terms: Not Available to Industry
Depositor comments: The gRNA was designed to target the following Genbank reference sequence(s): NM_004560.3. Note that this plasmid does NOT contain Cas9. It should be used in conjunction with lentiCas9-Blast (Addgene #52962) or otherwise with cell lines already expressing Cas9. Browse the full kinome gRNA library at http://www.addgene.org/pooled-library/broadgpp-human-kinome/ or visit http://www.broadinstitute.org/rnai/public/ for detailed protocols and information.
How to cite: ROR2 gRNA (BRDN0001146490) was a gift from John Doench & David Root (Addgene plasmid # 77940 ; http://n2t.net/addgene:77940 ; RRID:Addgene_77940)
