>Addgene plasmid #77940 | ROR2 gRNA (BRDN0001146490) | depositor partial sequence | sequence record 145400 | Target Sequence
AGAGAATACATACTACACGA
