>Addgene plasmid #77940 | ROR2 gRNA (BRDN0001146490) | addgene partial sequence | sequence record 188693 | hU6-F
CAAAATACNTGACGTAGAAAGTAATAATTTCTTGGGTAGTTTGCAGTTTTAAAATTATGTTTTAAAATGG
ACTATCATATGCTTACCGTAACTTGAAAGTATTTCGATTTCTTGGCTTTATATATCTTGTGGAAAGGACG
AAACACCGAGAGAATACATACTACACGAGTTTTAGAGCTAGAAATAGCAAGTTAAAATAAGGCTAGTCCG
TTATCAACTTGAAAAAGTGGCACCGAGTCGGTGCTTTTTTAAGCTTGGCGTAACTAGATCTTGAGACAAA
TGGCAGTATTCATCCACAATTTTAAAAGAAAAGGGGGGATTGGGGGGTACAGTGCAGGGGAAAGAATAGT
AGACATAATAGCAACAGACATACAAACTAAAGAATTACAAAAACAAATTACAAAAATTCAAAATTTTCGG
GTTTATTACAGGGACAGCAGAGATCCACTTTGGCGCCGGCTCGAGGGGGCCCGGGTGCAAAGATGGATAA
AGTTTTAAACAGAGAGGAATCTTTGCAGCTAATGGACCTTCTAGGTCTTGAAAGGAGTGGGAATTGGCTC
CGGTGCCCGT
